Addgene plasmid #64541: phage UBC NLS-HA-2XMCP-tagRFPt
Purpose: Used to label reporter mRNAs. Lentiviral expression of the MCP protein fused to tagRFP.
Depositing lab: Jeffrey Chao. Depositing organization: Friedrich Miescher Institute for Biomedical Research. Publication: Translation. An RNA biosensor for imaging the first round of translation from single cells to living animals. Halstead JM, Lionnet T, Wilbertz JH, Wippich F, Ephrussi A, Singer RH, Chao JA. Science. 2015 Mar 20;347(6228):1367-671. doi: 10.1126/science.aaa3380. PubMed 25792328.
Backbone
  Vector backbone: pHAGE-UbiC
  Total vector size (bp): 7787
  Vector type: Mammalian Expression, Lentiviral
Growth in bacteria
  Bacterial resistance: Ampicillin, 100 μg/mL
  Growth temperature: 37°C
  Growth strain: Stbl3
  Copy number: Unknown
Gene/Insert
  Gene/Insert name: MCP (alt name: 2x MS2 coat protein)
  Promoter: human ubiquitin C promoter
  Tag / fusion protein: NLS (N terminal on insert); HA (N terminal on insert); tagRFP-T (C terminal on insert)
  Cloning method: Unknown
  Sequencing primers: 5′ hUBCpro-F2 CGCCGATGATTATATAAGGA; 3′ mTagBFP-R
Terms and licenses: Academic/Nonprofit Terms; Industry Terms: Not Available to Industry
How to cite: phage UBC NLS-HA-2XMCP-tagRFPt was a gift from Jeffrey Chao (Addgene plasmid # 64541 ; http://n2t.net/addgene:64541 ; RRID:Addgene_64541)
