[The description below was written by a language model from this plasmid's Addgene catalogue record and pLannotate feature annotations shown in this document.]
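Description:
phage UBC NLS-HA-2XMCP-tagRFPt is a 7,787 bp HIV-1-derived lentiviral transfer plasmid built on the pHAGE-UbiC backbone for stable expression of a fluorescent RNA-binding protein in mammalian cells. In bacteria it is maintained through a high-copy ColE1/pUC-type origin and selected with ampicillin via the β-lactamase gene. The viral portion carries a truncated 5' LTR, the Ψ packaging signal with an adjoining gag fragment, the Rev response element for Rev-dependent nuclear export of the genomic RNA, the cPPT/CTS element, and a ΔU3 self-inactivating 3' LTR, which removes LTR promoter activity after integration so that expression depends on the internal promoter. Short fragments annotated as lacI, lac promoter/operator, SV40 ori, SV40 poly(A) and nef appear to be backbone remnants rather than functional parts of the payload. No mammalian selection marker is annotated.

The expression cassette is driven by the human ubiquitin C promoter and encodes a tandem dimer of the bacteriophage MS2 coat protein (MCP), seen in the feature table as consecutive MS2 coat protein segments, with a nuclear localisation signal and HA epitope at the N terminus (listed in the catalogue fields but not separately annotated) and the red fluorescent protein TagRFP-T fused at the C terminus. A WPRE downstream of the coding sequence enhances transcript expression. MCP binds a specific MS2 RNA stem-loop, so the fusion decorates reporter mRNAs engineered with such hairpins, while the NLS directs the fusion protein to the nucleus. The stated purpose is labelling reporter mRNAs, and the associated publication describes an RNA biosensor for imaging the first round of translation in cells and living animals.
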