Features (pLannotate 1.2.2; 25 found; start..end, strand, type, name):
    377..634     +  LTR            5' LTR (truncated): truncated 5' long terminal repeat (LTR) from HIV-1
    681..806     +  misc_feature   HIV-1 Ψ: packaging signal of human immunodeficiency virus type 1
    790..1128    +  CDS            HIV-1 gag (fragment): gag protein from human immunodeficiency virus 1; gag
   1303..1536    +  misc_feature   RRE: The Rev response element (RRE) of HIV-1 allows for Rev-dependent mRNA export from the nucleus to the cytoplasm.
   1913..2013    +  CDS            Rev (fragment): human immunodeficiency virus 1 (HIV-1) Rev protein; rev; enhances nuclear export of unspliced and incompletely spliced viral mRNAs
   2058..2175    +  misc_feature   cPPT/CTS: central polypurine tract and central termination sequence of HIV-1
   2218..2616    +  promoter       UbC promoter: human ubiquitin C promoter
   2715..2913    +  CDS            MS2 (fragment): bacteriophage MS2 coat protein binds to a specific stem-loop structure in the viral RNA (Peabody, 1993)
   2919..3062    +  CDS            MS2 (fragment): bacteriophage MS2 coat protein binds to a specific stem-loop structure in the viral RNA (Peabody, 1993)
   3066..3416    +  CDS            CAPSD_BPMS2 (fragment): Experimental evidence at protein level: Swiss-Prot protein existence level 1. Acts as a translational repressor of viral replicase synthesis late in infection. This latter function is the result of capsid protein interaction with an RNA hairpin which contains the replicase ribosome-binding site. From Escherichia phage MS2 (Bacteriophage MS2).
   3429..4160    +  CDS            TagRFP-T: TagRFP-T is a basic (constitutively fluorescent) red fluorescent protein published in 2008, derived from Entacmaea quadricolor. It has low acid sensitivity.
   4177..4765    +  misc_feature   WPRE: woodchuck hepatitis virus posttranscriptional regulatory element
   4773..4838    +  CDS            nef (fragment): NEF_HV1Z2 - Experimental evidence at protein level: Swiss-Prot protein existence level 1. Extracellular Nef protein targets CD4(+) T-lymphocytes for apoptosis by interacting with CXCR4 surface receptors. From Human immunodeficiency virus type 1 group M subtype D (isolate Z2/CDC-Z34) (HIV-1).
   4840..5073    +  LTR            3' LTR (ΔU3): self-inactivating 3' long terminal repeat (LTR) from HIV-1
   5278..5382    +  promoter       AmpR promoter: bla
   5383..6243    +  CDS            AmpR: β-lactamase; bla; confers resistance to ampicillin, carbenicillin, and related antibiotics
   6414..7002    +  rep_origin     ori: high-copy-number ColE1/pMB1/pBR322/pUC origin of replication
   7185..7239    +  CDS            lacI (fragment): lac repressor; lacI; The lac repressor binds to the lac operator to inhibit transcription in E. coli. This inhibition can be relieved by adding lactose or isopropyl-β-D-thiogalactopyranoside (IPTG).
   7245..7338    +  rep_origin     SV40 ori (fragment): SV40 origin of replication
   7363..7400    +  CDS            lacI (fragment): lac repressor; lacI; The lac repressor binds to the lac operator to inhibit transcription in E. coli. This inhibition can be relieved by adding lactose or isopropyl-β-D-thiogalactopyranoside (IPTG).
   7413..7434    +  protein_bind   CAP binding site: CAP binding activates transcription in the presence of cAMP. E. coli catabolite activator protein
   7449..7479    +  promoter       lac promoter: promoter for the E. coli lac operon
   7487..7503    +  protein_bind   lac operator: The lac repressor binds to the lac operator to inhibit transcription in E. coli. This inhibition can be relieved by adding lactose or isopropyl-β-D-thiogalactopyranoside (IPTG). lac repressor encoded by lacI
   7537..7620    +  polyA_signal   SV40 poly(A) signal (fragment): SV40 polyadenylation signal
   7787..329     +  CDS            nef (fragment) (across the origin): NEF_HV1BR - Experimental evidence at protein level: Swiss-Prot protein existence level 1. Extracellular Nef protein targets CD4(+) T-lymphocytes for apoptosis by interacting with CXCR4 surface receptors (PubMed:14990729). From Human immunodeficiency virus type 1 group M subtype B (isolate BRU/LAI) (HIV-1).
>Addgene plasmid #64541 | phage UBC NLS-HA-2XMCP-tagRFPt | depositor full sequence | sequence record 108563 | phage UBC NLS-HA-2XMCP-tagRFPt sequence 7787 bps
TGGAAGGGCTAATTCACTCCCAAAGAAGACAAGATATCCTTGATCTGTGGATCTACCACACACAAGGCTA
CTTCCCTGATTAGCAGAACTACACACCAGGGCCAGGGGTCAGATATCCACTGACCTTTGGATGGTGCTAC
AAGCTAGTACCAGTTGAGCCAGATAAGGTAGAAGAGGCCAATAAAGGAGAGAACACCAGCTTGTTACACC
CTGTGAGCCTGCATGGGATGGATGACCCGGAGAGAGAAGTGTTAGAGTGGAGGTTTGACAGCCGCCTAGC
ATTTCATCACGTGGCCCGAGAGCTGCATCCGGAGTACTTCAAGAACTGCTGATATCGAGCTTGCTACAAG
GGACTTTCCGCTGGGGACTTTCCAGGGAGGCGTGGCCTGGGCGGGACTGGGGAGTGGCGAGCCCTCAGAT
CCTGCATATAAGCAGCTGCTTTTTGCCTGTACTGGGTCTCTCTGGTTAGACCAGATCTGAGCCTGGGAGC
TCTCTGGCTAACTAGGGAACCCACTGCTTAAGCCTCAATAAAGCTTGCCTTGAGTGCTTCAAGTAGTGTG
TGCCCGTCTGTTGTGTGACTCTGGTAACTAGAGATCCCTCAGACCCTTTTAGTCAGTGTGGAAAATCTCT
AGCAGTGGCGCCCGAACAGGGACTTGAAAGCGAAAGGGAAACCAGAGGAGCTCTCTCGACGCAGGACTCG
GCTTGCTGAAGCGCGCACGGCAAGAGGCGAGGGGCGGCGACTGGTGAGTACGCCAAAAATTTTGACTAGC
GGAGGCTAGAAGGAGAGAGATGGGTGCGAGAGCGTCAGTATTAAGCGGGGGAGAATTAGATCGCGATGGG
AAAAAATTCGGTTAAGGCCAGGGGGAAAGAAAAAATATAAATTAAAACATATAGTATGGGCAAGCAGGGA
GCTAGAACGATTCGCAGTTAATCCTGGCCTGTTAGAAACATCAGAAGGCTGTAGACAAATACTGGGACAG
CTACAACCATCCCTTCAGACAGGATCAGAAGAACTTAGATCATTATATAATACAGTAGCAACCCTCTATT
GTGTGCATCAAAGGATAGAGATAAAAGACACCAAGGAAGCTTTAGACAAGATAGAGGAAGAGCAAAACAA
AAGTAAGACCACCGCACAGCAAGCGGCCGGCCGCTGATCTTCAGACCTGGAGGAGGAGATATGAGGGACA
ATTGGAGAAGTGAATTATATAAATATAAAGTAGTAAAAATTGAACCATTAGGAGTAGCACCCACCAAGGC
AAAGAGAAGAGTGGTGCAGAGAGAAAAAAGAGCAGTGGGAATAGGAGCTTTGTTCCTTGGGTTCTTGGGA
GCAGCAGGAAGCACTATGGGCGCAGCGTCAATGACGCTGACGGTACAGGCCAGACAATTATTGTCTGGTA
TAGTGCAGCAGCAGAACAATTTGCTGAGGGCTATTGAGGCGCAACAGCATCTGTTGCAACTCACAGTCTG
GGGCATCAAGCAGCTCCAGGCAAGAATCCTGGCTGTGGAAAGATACCTAAAGGATCAACAGCTCCTGGGG
ATTTGGGGTTGCTCTGGAAAACTCATTTGCACCACTGCTGTGCCTTGGAATGCTAGTTGGAGTAATAAAT
CTCTGGAACAGATTTGGAATCACACGACCTGGATGGAGTGGGACAGAGAAATTAACAATTACACAAGCTT
AATACACTCCTTAATTGAAGAATCGCAAAACCAGCAAGAAAAGAATGAACAAGAATTATTGGAATTAGAT
AAATGGGCAAGTTTGTGGAATTGGTTTAACATAACAAATTGGCTGTGGTATATAAAATTATTCATAATGA
TAGTAGGAGGCTTGGTAGGTTTAAGAATAGTTTTTGCTGTACTTTCTATAGTGAATAGAGTTAGGCAGGG
ATATTCACCATTATCGTTTCAGACCCACCTCCCAACCCCGAGGGGACCCGACAGGCCCGAAGGAATAGAA
GAAGAAGGTGGAGAGAGAGACAGAGACAGATCCATTCGATTAGTGAACGGATCTCGACGGTATCGCCGAA
TTCACAAATGGCAGTATTCATCCACAATTTTAAAAGAAAAGGGGGGATTGGGGGGTACAGTGCAGGGGAA
AGAATAGTAGACATAATAGCAACAGACATACAAACTAAAGAATTACAAAAACAAATTACAAAAATTCAAA
ATTTTCGGGTTTATTACAGGGACAGCAGAGATCCAGTTTGGACTAGTGGCCTCCGCGCCGGGTTTTGGCG
CCTCCCGCGGGCGCCCCCCTCCTCACGGCGAGCGCTGCCACGTCAGACGAAGGGCGCAGCGAGCGTCCTG
ATCCTTCCGCCCGGACGCTCAGGACAGCGGCCCGCTGCTCATAAGACTCGGCCTTAGAACCCCAGTATCA
GCAGAAGGACATTTTAGGACGGGACTTGGGTGACTCTAGGGCACTGGTTTTCTTTCCAGAGAGCGGAACA
GGCGAGGAAAAGTAGTCCCTTCTCGGCGATTCTGCGGAGGGATCTCCGTGGGGCGGTGAACGCCGATGAT
TATATAAGGACGCGCCGGGTGTGGCACAGCTAGTTCCGTCGCAGCCGGGATTTGGGTCGCGGTTCTTGTT
TGTGGATCGCTGTGATCGTCACTTGGCGGCCGCAATGGGCCCAAAAAAGAAAAGAAAAGTTGGCTACCCC
TACGACGTGCCCGACTACGCCATCGAAGGCCGCCATATGCTAGCCGTTAAAATGGCTTCTAACTTTACTC
AGTTCGTTCTCGTCGACAATGGCGGAACTGGCGACGTGACTGTCGCCCCAAGCAACTTCGCTAACGGGAT
CGCTGAATGGATCAGCTCTAACTCGCGTTCACAGGCTTACAAAGTAACCTGTAGCGTTCGTCAGAGCTCT
GCGCAGAATCGCAAATACACCATCAAAGTCGAGGTGCCTAAAGGCGCCTGGCGTTCGTACTTAAATATGG
AACTAACCATTCCAATTTTCGCCACGAATTCCGACTGCGAGCTTATTGTTAAGGCAATGCAAGGTCTCCT
AAAAGATGGAAACCCGATTCCCTCAGCAATCGCAGCAAACTCCGGCATCTACGCCATGGCTTCTAACTTT
ACTCAGTTCGTTCTCGTCGACAATGGCGGAACTGGCGACGTGACTGTCGCCCCAAGCAACTTCGCTAACG
GGATCGCTGAATGGATCAGCTCTAACTCGCGTTCACAGGCTTACAAAGTAACCTGTAGCGTTCGTCAGAG
CTCTGCGCAGAATCGCAAATACACCATCAAAGTCGAGGTGCCTAAAGGCGCCTGGCGTTCGTACTTAAAT
ATGGAACTAACCATTCCAATTTTCGCCACGAATTCCGACTGCGAGCTTATTGTTAAGGCAATGCAAGGTC
TCCTAAAAGATGGAAACCCGATTCCCTCAGCAATCGCAGCAAACTCCGGCATCTACGCGGATTCTAGAAT
GGTGAGCAAGGGCGAGGAGCTGATTAAGGAGAACATGCACATGAAGCTGTACATGGAGGGCACCGTGAAC
AACCACCACTTCAAGTGCACATCCGAGGGCGAAGGCAAGCCCTACGAGGGCACCCAGACCATGAGAATCA
AGGTGGTCGAGGGCGGCCCTCTCCCCTTCGCCTTCGACATCCTGGCTACCAGCTTCATGTACGGCAGCAG
AACCTTCATCAACCACACCCAGGGCATCCCCGACTTCTTTAAGCAGTCCTTCCCTGAGGGCTTCACATGG
GAGAGAGTCACCACATACGAAGACGGGGGCGTGCTGACCGCTACCCAGGACACCAGCCTCCAGGACGGCT
GCCTCATCTACAACGTCAAGATCAGAGGGGTGAACTTCCCATCCAACGGCCCTGTGATGCAGAAGAAAAC
ACTCGGCTGGGAGGCCAACACCGAGATGCTGTACCCCGCTGACGGCGGCCTGGAAGGCAGAACCGACATG
GCCCTGAAGCTCGTGGGCGGGGGCCACCTGATCTGCAACTTCAAGACCACATACAGATCCAAGAAACCCG
CTAAGAACCTCAAGATGCCCGGCGTCTACTATGTGGACCACAGACTGGAAAGAATCAAGGAGGCCGACAA
AGAGACCTACGTCGAGCAGCACGAGGTGGCTGTGGCCAGATACTGCGACCTCCCTAGCAAACTGGGGCAC
AAACTTAATGGCATGGACGAGCTGTACAAGTAAATCGATAGATCCTAATCAACCTCTGGATTACAAAATT
TGTGAAAGATTGACTGGTATTCTTAACTATGTTGCTCCTTTTACGCTATGTGGATACGCTGCTTTAATGC
CTTTGTATCATGCTATTGCTTCCCGTATGGCTTTCATTTTCTCCTCCTTGTATAAATCCTGGTTGCTGTC
TCTTTATGAGGAGTTGTGGCCCGTTGTCAGGCAACGTGGCGTGGTGTGCACTGTGTTTGCTGACGCAACC
CCCACTGGTTGGGGCATTGCCACCACCTGTCAGCTCCTTTCCGGGACTTTCGCTTTCCCCCTCCCTATTG
CCACGGCGGAACTCATCGCCGCCTGCCTTGCCCGCTGCTGGACAGGGGCTCGGCTGTTGGGCACTGACAA
TTCCGTGGTGTTGTCGGGGAAATCATCGTCCTTTCCTTGGCTGCTCGCCTGTGTTGCCACCTGGATTCTG
CGCGGGACGTCCTTCTGCTACGTCCCTTCGGCCCTCAATCCAGCGGACCTTCCTTCCCGCGGCCTGCTGC
CGGCTCTGCGGCCTCTTCCGCGTCTTCGCCTTCGCCCTCAGACGAGTCGGATCTCCCTTTGGGCCGCCTC
CCCGCCTGAGATCCTTTAAGACCAATGACTTACAAGGCAGCTGTAGATCTTAGCCACTTTTTAAAAGAAA
AGGGGGGACTGGAAGGGCTAATTCACTCCCAACGAAGACAAGATCTGCTTTTTGCTTGTACTGGGTCTCT
CTGGTTAGACCAGATCTGAGCCTGGGAGCTCTCTGGCTAACTAGGGAACCCACTGCTTAAGCCTCAATAA
AGCTTGCCTTGAGTGCTTCAAGTAGTGTGTGCCCGTCTGTTGTGTGACTCTGGTAACTAGAGATCCCTCA
GACCCTTTTAGTCAGTGTGGAAAATCTCTAGCAGTAGTAGTTCATGTCATCTTATTATTCAGTATTTATA
ACTTGCAAAGAAATGAATATCAGAGAGTGAGAGGCCCGGGTTAATTAAGGAAAGGGCTAGATCATTCTTG
AAGACGAAAGGGCCTCGTGATACGCCTATTTTTATAGGTTAATGTCATGATAATAATGGTTTCTTAGACG
TCAGGTGGCACTTTTCGGGGAAATGTGCGCGGAACCCCTATTTGTTTATTTTTCTAAATACATTCAAATA
TGTATCCGCTCATGAGACAATAACCCTGATAAATGCTTCAATAATATTGAAAAAGGAAGAGTATGAGTAT
TCAACATTTCCGTGTCGCCCTTATTCCCTTTTTTGCGGCATTTTGCCTTCCTGTTTTTGCTCACCCAGAA
ACGCTGGTGAAAGTAAAAGATGCTGAAGATCAGTTGGGTGCACGAGTGGGTTACATCGAACTGGATCTCA
ACAGCGGTAAGATCCTTGAGAGTTTTCGCCCCGAAGAACGTTTTCCAATGATGAGCACTTTTAAAGTTCT
GCTATGTGGCGCGGTATTATCCCGTGTTGACGCCGGGCAAGAGCAACTCGGTCGCCGCATACACTATTCT
CAGAATGACTTGGTTGAGTACTCACCAGTCACAGAAAAGCATCTTACGGATGGCATGACAGTAAGAGAAT
TATGCAGTGCTGCCATAACCATGAGTGATAACACTGCGGCCAACTTACTTCTGACAACGATCGGAGGACC
GAAGGAGCTAACCGCTTTTTTGCACAACATGGGGGATCATGTAACTCGCCTTGATCGTTGGGAACCGGAG
CTGAATGAAGCCATACCAAACGACGAGCGTGACACCACGATGCCTGTAGCAATGGCAACAACGTTGCGCA
AACTATTAACTGGCGAACTACTTACTCTAGCTTCCCGGCAACAATTAATAGACTGGATGGAGGCGGATAA
AGTTGCAGGACCACTTCTGCGCTCGGCCCTTCCGGCTGGCTGGTTTATTGCTGATAAATCTGGAGCCGGT
GAGCGTGGGTCTCGCGGTATCATTGCAGCACTGGGGCCAGATGGTAAGCCCTCCCGTATCGTAGTTATCT
ACACGACGGGGAGTCAGGCAACTATGGATGAACGAAATAGACAGATCGCTGAGATAGGTGCCTCACTGAT
TAAGCATTGGTAACTGTCAGACCAAGTTTACTCATATATACTTTAGATTGATTTAAAACTTCATTTTTAA
TTTAAAAGGATCTAGGTGAAGATCCTTTTTGATAATCTCATGACCAAAATCCCTTAACGTGAGTTTTCGT
TCCACTGAGCGTCAGACCCCGTAGAAAAGATCAAAGGATCTTCTTGAGATCCTTTTTTTCTGCGCGTAAT
CTGCTGCTTGCAAACAAAAAAACCACCGCTACCAGCGGTGGTTTGTTTGCCGGATCAAGAGCTACCAACT
CTTTTTCCGAAGGTAACTGGCTTCAGCAGAGCGCAGATACCAAATACTGTTCTTCTAGTGTAGCCGTAGT
TAGGCCACCACTTCAAGAACTCTGTAGCACCGCCTACATACCTCGCTCTGCTAATCCTGTTACCAGTGGC
TGCTGCCAGTGGCGATAAGTCGTGTCTTACCGGGTTGGACTCAAGACGATAGTTACCGGATAAGGCGCAG
CGGTCGGGCTGAACGGGGGGTTCGTGCACACAGCCCAGCTTGGAGCGAACGACCTACACCGAACTGAGAT
ACCTACAGCGTGAGCTATGAGAAAGCGCCACGCTTCCCGAAGGGAGAAAGGCGGACAGGTATCCGGTAAG
CGGCAGGGTCGGAACAGGAGAGCGCACGAGGGAGCTTCCAGGGGGAAACGCCTGGTATCTTTATAGTCCT
GTCGGGTTTCGCCACCTCTGACTTGAGCGTCGATTTTTGTGATGCTCGTCAGGGGGGCGGAGCCTATGGA
AAAACGCCAGCAACGCGGCCTTTTTACGGTTCCTGGCCTTTTGCTGGCCTTTTGCTCACATGTTCTTTCC
TGCGTTATCCCCTGATTCTGTGGATAACCGTATTACCGCCTTTGAGTGAGCTGATACCGCTCGCCGCAGC
CGAACGACCGAGCGCAGCGAGTCAGTGAGCGAGGAAGCGGAAGAGCGCCCAATACGCAAACCGCCTCTCC
CCGCGCGTTGGCCGATTCATTAATGCAGCAAGCTCATGGCTGACTAATTTTTTTTATTTATGCAGAGGCC
GAGGCCGCCTCGGCCTCTGAGCTATTCCAGAAGTAGTGAGGAGGCTTTTTTGGAGGCCTAGGCTTTTGCA
AAAAGCTCCCCGTGGCACGACAGGTTTCCCGACTGGAAAGCGGGCAGTGAGCGCAACGCAATTAATGTGA
GTTAGCTCACTCATTAGGCACCCCAGGCTTTACACTTTATGCTTCCGGCTCGTATGTTGTGTGGAATTGT
GAGCGGATAACAATTTCACACAGGAAACAGCTATGACATGATTACGAATTTCACAAATAAAGCATTTTTT
TCACTGCATTCTAGTTGTGGTTTGTCCAAACTCATCAATGTATCTTATCATGTCTGGATCAACTGGATAA
CTCAAGCTAACCAAAATCATCCCAAACTTCCCACCCCATACCCTATTACCACTGCCAATTACCTGTGGTT
TCATTTACTCTAAACCTGTGATTCCTCTGAATTATTTTCATTTTAAAGAAATTGTATTTGTTAAATATGT
ACTACAAACTTAGTAGT
