>Addgene plasmid #64541 | phage UBC NLS-HA-2XMCP-tagRFPt | addgene partial sequence | sequence record 111171 | hUBCpro-F2 5'-CGCCGATGATTATATAAGGA-3'
CAGCCGGGATTTGGGTCGCGGTTCTTGTTTGTGGATCGCTGTGATCGTCACTTGGCGGCCGCAATGGGCC
CAAAAAAGAAAAGAAAAGTTGGCTACCCCTACGACGTGCCCGACTACGCCATCGAAGGCCGCCATATGCT
AGCCGTTAAAATGGCTTCTAACTTTACTCAGTTCGTTCTCGTCGACAATGGCGGAACTGGCGACGTGACT
GTCGCCCCAAGCAACTTCGCTAACGGGATCGCTGAATGGATCAGCTCTAACTCGCGTTCACAGGCTTACA
AAGTAACCTGTAGCGTTCGTCAGAGCTCTGCGCAGAATCGCAAATACACCATCAAAGTCGAGGTGCCTAA
AGGCGCCTGGCGTTCGTACTTAAATATGGAACTAACCATTCCAATTTTCGCCACGAATTCCGACTGCGAG
CTTATTGTTAAGGCAATGCAAGGTCTCCTAAAAGATGGAAACCCGATTCCCTCAGCAATCGCAGCAAACT
CCGGCATCTACGCCATGGCTTCTAACTTTACTCAGTTCGTTCTCGTCGACAATGGCGGAACTGGCGACGT
GACTGTCGCCCCAAGCAACTTCGCTAACGGGATCGCTGAATGGATCAGCTCTAACTCGCGTTCACAGGCT
TACAAAGTAACCTGTAGCGTTCGTCAGAGCTCTGCGCA
