>Addgene plasmid #64541 | phage UBC NLS-HA-2XMCP-tagRFPt | addgene partial sequence | sequence record 111210 | WPRE-R 5'-CATAGCGTAAAAGGAGCAACA-3'
ATTTTGTAATCCAGAGGTTGATTAGGATCTATCGATTTACTTGTACAGCTCGTCCATGCCATTAAGTTTG
TGCCCCAGTTTGCTAGGGAGGTCGCAGTATCTGGCCACAGCCACCTCGTGCTGCTCGACGTAGGTCTCTT
TGTCGGCCTCCTTGATTCTTTCCAGTCTGTGGTCCACATAGTAGACGCCGGGCATCTTGAGGTTCTTAGC
GGGTTTCTTGGATCTGTATGTGGTCTTGAAGTTGCAGATCAGGTGGCCCCCGCCCACGAGCTTCAGGGCC
ATGTCGGTTCTGCCTTCCAGGCCGCCGTCAGCGGGGTACAGCATCTCGGTGTTGGCCTCCCAGCCGAGTG
TTTTCTTCTGCATCACAGGGCCGTTGGATGGGAAGTTCACCCCTCTGATCTTGACGTTGTAGATGAGGCA
GCCGTCCTGGAGGCTGGTGTCCTGGGTAGCGGTCAGCACGCCCCCGTCTTCGTATGTGGTGACTCTCTCC
CATGTGAAGCCCTCAGGGAAGGACTGCTTAAAGAAGTCGGGGATGCCCTGGGTGTGGTTGATGAAGGTTC
TGCTGCCGTACATGAAGCTGG
